Addgene plasmid #76556: PANK1 gRNA (BRDN0001146939)
Purpose: 3rd generation lentiviral gRNA plasmid targeting human PANK1
Depositing lab: John Doench & David Root. Depositing organization: Broad Institute. Publication: Optimized sgRNA design to maximize activity and minimize off-target effects of CRISPR-Cas9. Doench JG, Fusi N, Sullender M, Hegde M, Vaimberg EW, Donovan KF, Smith I, Tothova Z, Wilen C, Orchard R, Virgin HW, Listgarten J, Root DE. Nat Biotechnol. 2016 Jan 18. doi: 10.1038/nbt.3437. PubMed 26780180.
Backbone
  Vector backbone: lentiGuide-Puro
  Backbone manufacturer: Zhang Lab (Addgene plasmid # 52963)
  Vector type: Mammalian Expression, Lentiviral, CRISPR
  Selectable markers: Puromycin
Growth in bacteria
  Bacterial resistance: Ampicillin, 100 μg/mL
  Growth temperature: 37°C
  Growth strain: DH5alpha
  Copy number: High Copy
Gene/Insert
  Gene/Insert name: PANK1 (alt names: PANK1; NM_138316.3)
  gRNA/shRNA sequence: GAAGGATATTACAGCCGAAG
  Species: H. sapiens (human)
  Entrez Gene: PANK1 (a.k.a. PANK)
  Promoter: hU6
  Cloning method: Unknown
  Sequencing primers: 5′ U6-F; 3′ pS2-R
Terms and licenses: Academic/Nonprofit Terms; Industry Terms: Not Available to Industry
Depositor comments: The gRNA was designed to target the following Genbank reference sequence(s): NM_138316.3,NM_148977.2,NM_148978.2. Note that this plasmid does NOT contain Cas9. It should be used in conjunction with lentiCas9-Blast (Addgene #52962) or otherwise with cell lines already expressing Cas9. Browse the full kinome gRNA library at http://www.addgene.org/pooled-library/broadgpp-human-kinome/ or visit http://www.broadinstitute.org/rnai/public/ for detailed protocols and information.
How to cite: PANK1 gRNA (BRDN0001146939) was a gift from John Doench & David Root (Addgene plasmid # 76556 ; http://n2t.net/addgene:76556 ; RRID:Addgene_76556)
