[The description below was written by a language model from this plasmid's Addgene catalogue record and pLannotate feature annotations shown in this document.]
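Description:
PANK1 gRNA (BRDN0001146939) is a third-generation lentiviral CRISPR guide plasmid built on the lentiGuide-Puro backbone, carrying a single guide RNA directed against human PANK1. The guide was designed against three PANK1 reference transcripts. The plasmid is about 8.3 kb and is maintained in E. coli at high copy through a ColE1/pUC-type origin with ampicillin selection from the β-lactamase gene. An f1 origin, an SV40 origin and leftover lac and T7/T3 cloning-vector elements are also annotated in the backbone.

The lentiviral transfer cassette begins with an RSV promoter fused to a truncated HIV-1 5' LTR, which makes genomic RNA production independent of Tat. It is followed by the Ψ packaging signal with a partial gag fragment, the Rev response element for Rev-dependent nuclear export, and a cPPT/CTS. The cassette ends in a ΔU3 self-inactivating 3' LTR followed by an SV40 polyadenylation signal.

Within this frame, the human U6 RNA polymerase III promoter drives the PANK1 spacer joined to the Streptococcus pyogenes gRNA scaffold. A separate EF-1α core promoter with its intron A expresses puromycin N-acetyltransferase, and a WPRE downstream enhances transcript expression. This allows transduced mammalian cells to be selected with puromycin.

The plasmid does not encode Cas9, so it is meant to be used with a separate Cas9 lentivector or in cell lines that already express Cas9, where it directs cleavage and knockout of PANK1. The depositor comments associate it with a human kinome gRNA library, produced in work on optimized sgRNA design. The cloning method used to insert the guide is not recorded.
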