Features (pLannotate 1.2.2; 29 found; start..end, strand, type, name):
     14..80      +  CDS            small t antigen (fragment): SV40 (simian virus 40) small t antigen
    106..317     +  promoter       EF-1α core promoter: core promoter for human elongation factor EF-1α
    318..1256    +  intron         EF-1α intron A: intron upstream of the start codon of human EF-1α
   1278..1877    +  CDS            PuroR (fragment): puromycin N-acetyltransferase; pac from Streptomyces; confers resistance to puromycin
   1893..2481    +  misc_feature   WPRE: woodchuck hepatitis virus posttranscriptional regulatory element
   2532..2551    +  misc_feature   cPPT/CTS (fragment): central polypurine tract and central termination sequence of HIV-1
   2553..2786    +  LTR            3' LTR (ΔU3): self-inactivating 3' long terminal repeat (LTR) from HIV-1
   2864..2985    +  polyA_signal   SV40 poly(A) signal: SV40 polyadenylation signal
   3025..3160    +  rep_origin     SV40 ori: SV40 origin of replication
   3181..3199    -  promoter       T7 promoter: promoter for bacteriophage T7 RNA polymerase
   3207..3362    +  CDS            lacZα (fragment): LacZα fragment of β-galactosidase; lacZ fragment
   3367..3795    +  rep_origin     f1 ori (sequence partly withheld): f1 bacteriophage origin of replication; arrow indicates direction of (+) strand synthesis
   3848..3952    +  promoter       AmpR promoter: bla
   3953..4813    +  CDS            AmpR: β-lactamase; bla; confers resistance to ampicillin, carbenicillin, and related antibiotics
   4984..5572    +  rep_origin     ori: high-copy-number ColE1/pMB1/pBR322/pUC origin of replication
   5755..5847    +  CDS            lacI (fragment): lac repressor; lacI; The lac repressor binds to the lac operator to inhibit transcription in E. coli. This inhibition can be relieved by adding lactose or isopropyl-β-D-thiogalactopyranoside (IPTG).
   5860..5881    +  protein_bind   CAP binding site: CAP binding activates transcription in the presence of cAMP. E. coli catabolite activator protein
   5896..5926    +  promoter       lac promoter: promoter for the E. coli lac operon
   5934..5950    +  protein_bind   lac operator: The lac repressor binds to the lac operator to inhibit transcription in E. coli. This inhibition can be relieved by adding lactose or isopropyl-β-D-thiogalactopyranoside (IPTG). lac repressor encoded by lacI
   5995..6013    +  promoter       T3 promoter: promoter for bacteriophage T3 RNA polymerase
   6041..6267    +  promoter       RSV promoter: Rous sarcoma virus enhancer/promoter
   6268..6448    +  LTR            5' LTR (truncated): truncated 5' long terminal repeat (LTR) from HIV-1
   6495..6620    +  misc_feature   HIV-1 Ψ: packaging signal of human immunodeficiency virus type 1
   6604..6967    +  CDS            HIV-1 gag (fragment): gag protein from human immunodeficiency virus 1; gag
   7113..7346    +  misc_feature   RRE: The Rev response element (RRE) of HIV-1 allows for Rev-dependent mRNA export from the nucleus to the cytoplasm.
   7723..7749    +  CDS            Rev (fragment): human immunodeficiency virus 1 (HIV-1) Rev protein; rev; enhances nuclear export of unspliced and incompletely spliced viral mRNAs
   7753..7993    +  promoter       U6 promoter: RNA polymerase III promoter for human U6 snRNA
   8023..8098    +  misc_RNA       gRNA scaffold: guide RNA scaffold for the Streptococcus pyogenes CRISPR/Cas9 system
   8154..8271    +  misc_feature   cPPT/CTS: central polypurine tract and central termination sequence of HIV-1
>Addgene plasmid #76556 | PANK1 gRNA (BRDN0001146939) | addgene full sequence | sequence record 186064 | Addgene Assembled Sequence
CCCGGGTGCAAAGATGGATAAAGTTTTAAACAGAGAGGAATCTTTGCAGCTAATGGACCTTCTAGGTCTT
GAAAGGAGTGGGAATTGGCTCCGGTGCCCGTCAGTGGGCAGAGCGCACATCGCCCACAGTCCCCGAGAAG
TTGGGGGGAGGGGTCGGCAATTGATCCGGTGCCTAGAGAAGGTGGCGCGGGGTAAACTGGGAAAGTGATG
TCGTGTACTGGCTCCGCCTTTTTCCCGAGGGTGGGGGAGAACCGTATATAAGTGCAGTAGTCGCCGTGAA
CGTTCTTTTTCGCAACGGGTTTGCCGCCAGAACACAGGTAAGTGCCGTGTGTGGTTCCCGCGGGCCTGGC
CTCTTTACGGGTTATGGCCCTTGCGTGCCTTGAATTACTTCCACCTGGCTGCAGTACGTGATTCTTGATC
CCGAGCTTCGGGTTGGAAGTGGGTGGGAGAGTTCGAGGCCTTGCGCTTAAGGAGCCCCTTCGCCTCGTGC
TTGAGTTGAGGCCTGGCCTGGGCGCTGGGGCCGCCGCGTGCGAATCTGGTGGCACCTTCGCGCCTGTCTC
GCTGCTTTCGATAAGTCTCTAGCCATTTAAAATTTTTGATGACCTGCTGCGACGCTTTTTTTCTGGCAAG
ATAGTCTTGTAAATGCGGGCCAAGATCTGCACACTGGTATTTCGGTTTTTGGGGCCGCGGGCGGCGACGG
GGCCCGTGCGTCCCAGCGCACATGTTCGGCGAGGCGGGGCCTGCGAGCGCGGCCACCGAGAATCGGACGG
GGGTAGTCTCAAGCTGGCCGGCCTGCTCTGGTGCCTGGCCTCGCGCCGCCGTGTATCGCCCCGCCCTGGG
CGGCAAGGCTGGCCCGGTCGGCACCAGTTGCGTGAGCGGAAAGATGGCCGCTTCCCGGCCCTGCTGCAGG
GAGCTCAAAATGGAGGACGCGGCGCTCGGGAGAGCGGGCGGGTGAGTCACCCACACAAAGGAAAAGGGCC
TTTCCGTCCTCAGCCGTCGCTTCATGTGACTCCACGGAGTACCGGGCGCCGTCCAGGCACCTCGATTAGT
TCTCGAGCTTTTGGAGTACGTCGTCTTTAGGTTGGGGGGAGGGGTTTTATGCGATGGAGTTTCCCCACAC
TGAGTGGGTGGAGACTGAAGTTAGGCCAGCTTGGCACTTGATGTAATTCTCCTTGGAATTTGCCCTTTTT
GAGTTTGGATCTTGGTTCATTCTCAAGCCTCAGACAGTGGTTCAAAGTTTTTTTCTTCCATTTCAGGTGT
CGTGACGTACGGCCACCATGACCGAGTACAAGCCCACGGTGCGCCTCGCCACCCGCGACGACGTCCCCAG
GGCCGTACGCACCCTCGCCGCCGCGTTCGCCGACTACCCCGCCACGCGCCACACCGTCGATCCGGACCGC
CACATCGAGCGGGTCACCGAGCTGCAAGAACTCTTCCTCACGCGCGTCGGGCTCGACATCGGCAAGGTGT
GGGTCGCGGACGACGGCGCCGCCGTGGCGGTCTGGACCACGCCGGAGAGCGTCGAAGCGGGGGCGGTGTT
CGCCGAGATCGGCCCGCGCATGGCCGAGTTGAGCGGTTCCCGGCTGGCCGCGCAGCAACAGATGGAAGGC
CTCCTGGCGCCGCACCGGCCCAAGGAGCCCGCGTGGTTCCTGGCCACCGTCGGAGTCTCGCCCGACCACC
AGGGCAAGGGTCTGGGCAGCGCCGTCGTGCTCCCCGGAGTGGAGGCGGCCGAGCGCGCCGGGGTGCCCGC
CTTCCTGGAGACCTCCGCGCCCCGCAACCTCCCCTTCTACGAGCGGCTCGGCTTCACCGTCACCGCCGAC
GTCGAGGTGCCCGAAGGACCGCGCACCTGGTGCATGACCCGCAAGCCCGGTGCCTGAACGCGTTAAGTCG
ACAATCAACCTCTGGATTACAAAATTTGTGAAAGATTGACTGGTATTCTTAACTATGTTGCTCCTTTTAC
GCTATGTGGATACGCTGCTTTAATGCCTTTGTATCATGCTATTGCTTCCCGTATGGCTTTCATTTTCTCC
TCCTTGTATAAATCCTGGTTGCTGTCTCTTTATGAGGAGTTGTGGCCCGTTGTCAGGCAACGTGGCGTGG
TGTGCACTGTGTTTGCTGACGCAACCCCCACTGGTTGGGGCATTGCCACCACCTGTCAGCTCCTTTCCGG
GACTTTCGCTTTCCCCCTCCCTATTGCCACGGCGGAACTCATCGCCGCCTGCCTTGCCCGCTGCTGGACA
GGGGCTCGGCTGTTGGGCACTGACAATTCCGTGGTGTTGTCGGGGAAATCATCGTCCTTTCCTTGGCTGC
TCGCCTGTGTTGCCACCTGGATTCTGCGCGGGACGTCCTTCTGCTACGTCCCTTCGGCCCTCAATCCAGC
GGACCTTCCTTCCCGCGGCCTGCTGCCGGCTCTGCGGCCTCTTCCGCGTCTTCGCCTTCGCCCTCAGACG
AGTCGGATCTCCCTTTGGGCCGCCTCCCCGCGTCGACTTTAAGACCAATGACTTACAAGGCAGCTGTAGA
TCTTAGCCACTTTTTAAAAGAAAAGGGGGGACTGGAAGGGCTAATTCACTCCCAACGAAGACAAGATCTG
CTTTTTGCTTGTACTGGGTCTCTCTGGTTAGACCAGATCTGAGCCTGGGAGCTCTCTGGCTAACTAGGGA
ACCCACTGCTTAAGCCTCAATAAAGCTTGCCTTGAGTGCTTCAAGTAGTGTGTGCCCGTCTGTTGTGTGA
CTCTGGTAACTAGAGATCCCTCAGACCCTTTTAGTCAGTGTGGAAAATCTCTAGCAGTACGTATAGTAGT
TCATGTCATCTTATTATTCAGTATTTATAACTTGCAAAGAAATGAATATCAGAGAGTGAGAGGAACTTGT
TTATTGCAGCTTATAATGGTTACAAATAAAGCAATAGCATCACAAATTTCACAAATAAAGCATTTTTTTC
ACTGCATTCTAGTTGTGGTTTGTCCAAACTCATCAATGTATCTTATCATGTCTGGCTCTAGCTATCCCGC
CCCTAACTCCGCCCATCCCGCCCCTAACTCCGCCCAGTTCCGCCCATTCTCCGCCCCATGGCTGACTAAT
TTTTTTTATTTATGCAGAGGCCGAGGCCGCCTCGGCCTCTGAGCTATTCCAGAAGTAGTGAGGAGGCTTT
TTTGGAGGCCTAGGGACGTACCCAATTCGCCCTATAGTGAGTCGTATTACGCGCGCTCACTGGCCGTCGT
TTTACAACGTCGTGACTGGGAAAACCCTGGCGTTACCCAACTTAATCGCCTTGCAGCACATCCCCCTTTC
GCCAGCTGGCGTAATAGCGAAGAGGCCCGCACCGATCGCCCTTCCCAACAGTTGCGCAGCCTGAATGGCG
AATGGG
[124 nt withheld, positions 3367-3490]
C
[91 nt withheld, positions 3492-3582]
A
[49 nt withheld, positions 3584-3632]
CCTTTGACGTTGGAGTCCACGTTCTTT
[37 nt withheld, positions 3660-3696]
ACCCTATCTCGGTCTATTCTTTTGATTTATAAGGGATTTTGCCGATTTCGGCCTATTGGTTAAAAAATGA
GCTGATTTAACAAAAATTTAACGCGAATTTTAACAAAATATTAACGCTTACAATTTAGGTGGCACTTTTC
GGGGAAATGTGCGCGGAACCCCTATTTGTTTATTTTTCTAAATACATTCAAATATGTATCCGCTCATGAG
ACAATAACCCTGATAAATGCTTCAATAATATTGAAAAAGGAAGAGTATGAGTATTCAACATTTCCGTGTC
GCCCTTATTCCCTTTTTTGCGGCATTTTGCCTTCCTGTTTTTGCTCACCCAGAAACGCTGGTGAAAGTAA
AAGATGCTGAAGATCAGTTGGGTGCACGAGTGGGTTACATCGAACTGGATCTCAACAGCGGTAAGATCCT
TGAGAGTTTTCGCCCCGAAGAACGTTTTCCAATGATGAGCACTTTTAAAGTTCTGCTATGTGGCGCGGTA
TTATCCCGTATTGACGCCGGGCAAGAGCAACTCGGTCGCCGCATACACTATTCTCAGAATGACTTGGTTG
AGTACTCACCAGTCACAGAAAAGCATCTTACGGATGGCATGACAGTAAGAGAATTATGCAGTGCTGCCAT
AACCATGAGTGATAACACTGCGGCCAACTTACTTCTGACAACGATCGGAGGACCGAAGGAGCTAACCGCT
TTTTTGCACAACATGGGGGATCATGTAACTCGCCTTGATCGTTGGGAACCGGAGCTGAATGAAGCCATAC
CAAACGACGAGCGTGACACCACGATGCCTGTAGCAATGGCAACAACGTTGCGCAAACTATTAACTGGCGA
ACTACTTACTCTAGCTTCCCGGCAACAATTAATAGACTGGATGGAGGCGGATAAAGTTGCAGGACCACTT
CTGCGCTCGGCCCTTCCGGCTGGCTGGTTTATTGCTGATAAATCTGGAGCCGGTGAGCGTGGGTCTCGCG
GTATCATTGCAGCACTGGGGCCAGATGGTAAGCCCTCCCGTATCGTAGTTATCTACACGACGGGGAGTCA
GGCAACTATGGATGAACGAAATAGACAGATCGCTGAGATAGGTGCCTCACTGATTAAGCATTGGTAACTG
TCAGACCAAGTTTACTCATATATACTTTAGATTGATTTAAAACTTCATTTTTAATTTAAAAGGATCTAGG
TGAAGATCCTTTTTGATAATCTCATGACCAAAATCCCTTAACGTGAGTTTTCGTTCCACTGAGCGTCAGA
CCCCGTAGAAAAGATCAAAGGATCTTCTTGAGATCCTTTTTTTCTGCGCGTAATCTGCTGCTTGCAAACA
AAAAAACCACCGCTACCAGCGGTGGTTTGTTTGCCGGATCAAGAGCTACCAACTCTTTTTCCGAAGGTAA
CTGGCTTCAGCAGAGCGCAGATACCAAATACTGTTCTTCTAGTGTAGCCGTAGTTAGGCCACCACTTCAA
GAACTCTGTAGCACCGCCTACATACCTCGCTCTGCTAATCCTGTTACCAGTGGCTGCTGCCAGTGGCGAT
AAGTCGTGTCTTACCGGGTTGGACTCAAGACGATAGTTACCGGATAAGGCGCAGCGGTCGGGCTGAACGG
GGGGTTCGTGCACACAGCCCAGCTTGGAGCGAACGACCTACACCGAACTGAGATACCTACAGCGTGAGCT
ATGAGAAAGCGCCACGCTTCCCGAAGGGAGAAAGGCGGACAGGTATCCGGTAAGCGGCAGGGTCGGAACA
GGAGAGCGCACGAGGGAGCTTCCAGGGGGAAACGCCTGGTATCTTTATAGTCCTGTCGGGTTTCGCCACC
TCTGACTTGAGCGTCGATTTTTGTGATGCTCGTCAGGGGGGCGGAGCCTATGGAAAAACGCCAGCAACGC
GGCCTTTTTACGGTTCCTGGCCTTTTGCTGGCCTTTTGCTCACATGTTCTTTCCTGCGTTATCCCCTGAT
TCTGTGGATAACCGTATTACCGCCTTTGAGTGAGCTGATACCGCTCGCCGCAGCCGAACGACCGAGCGCA
GCGAGTCAGTGAGCGAGGAAGCGGAAGAGCGCCCAATACGCAAACCGCCTCTCCCCGCGCGTTGGCCGAT
TCATTAATGCAGCTGGCACGACAGGTTTCCCGACTGGAAAGCGGGCAGTGAGCGCAACGCAATTAATGTG
AGTTAGCTCACTCATTAGGCACCCCAGGCTTTACACTTTATGCTTCCGGCTCGTATGTTGTGTGGAATTG
TGAGCGGATAACAATTTCACACAGGAAACAGCTATGACCATGATTACGCCAAGCGCGCAATTAACCCTCA
CTAAAGGGAACAAAAGCTGGAGCTGCAAGCTTAATGTAGTCTTATGCAATACTCTTGTAGTCTTGCAACA
TGGTAACGATGAGTTAGCAACATGCCTTACAAGGAGAGAAAAAGCACCGTGCATGCCGATTGGTGGAAGT
AAGGTGGTACGATCGTGCCTTATTAGGAAGGCAACAGACGGGTCTGACATGGATTGGACGAACCACTGAA
TTGCCGCATTGCAGAGATATTGTATTTAAGTGCCTAGCTCGATACATAAACGGGTCTCTCTGGTTAGACC
AGATCTGAGCCTGGGAGCTCTCTGGCTAACTAGGGAACCCACTGCTTAAGCCTCAATAAAGCTTGCCTTG
AGTGCTTCAAGTAGTGTGTGCCCGTCTGTTGTGTGACTCTGGTAACTAGAGATCCCTCAGACCCTTTTAG
TCAGTGTGGAAAATCTCTAGCAGTGGCGCCCGAACAGGGACTTGAAAGCGAAAGGGAAACCAGAGGAGCT
CTCTCGACGCAGGACTCGGCTTGCTGAAGCGCGCACGGCAAGAGGCGAGGGGCGGCGACTGGTGAGTACG
CCAAAAATTTTGACTAGCGGAGGCTAGAAGGAGAGAGATGGGTGCGAGAGCGTCAGTATTAAGCGGGGGA
GAATTAGATCGCGATGGGAAAAAATTCGGTTAAGGCCAGGGGGAAAGAAAAAATATAAATTAAAACATAT
AGTATGGGCAAGCAGGGAGCTAGAACGATTCGCAGTTAATCCTGGCCTGTTAGAAACATCAGAAGGCTGT
AGACAAATACTGGGACAGCTACAACCATCCCTTCAGACAGGATCAGAAGAACTTAGATCATTATATAATA
CAGTAGCAACCCTCTATTGTGTGCATCAAAGGATAGAGATAAAAGACACCAAGGAAGCTTTAGACAAGAT
AGAGGAAGAGCAAAACAAAAGTAAGACCACCGCACAGCAAGCGGCCGCTGATCTTCAGACCTGGAGGAGG
AGATATGAGGGACAATTGGAGAAGTGAATTATATAAATATAAAGTAGTAAAAATTGAACCATTAGGAGTA
GCACCCACCAAGGCAAAGAGAAGAGTGGTGCAGAGAGAAAAAAGAGCAGTGGGAATAGGAGCTTTGTTCC
TTGGGTTCTTGGGAGCAGCAGGAAGCACTATGGGCGCAGCGTCAATGACGCTGACGGTACAGGCCAGACA
ATTATTGTCTGGTATAGTGCAGCAGCAGAACAATTTGCTGAGGGCTATTGAGGCGCAACAGCATCTGTTG
CAACTCACAGTCTGGGGCATCAAGCAGCTCCAGGCAAGAATCCTGGCTGTGGAAAGATACCTAAAGGATC
AACAGCTCCTGGGGATTTGGGGTTGCTCTGGAAAACTCATTTGCACCACTGCTGTGCCTTGGAATGCTAG
TTGGAGTAATAAATCTCTGGAACAGATTTGGAATCACACGACCTGGATGGAGTGGGACAGAGAAATTAAC
AATTACACAAGCTTAATACACTCCTTAATTGAAGAATCGCAAAACCAGCAAGAAAAGAATGAACAAGAAT
TATTGGAATTAGATAAATGGGCAAGTTTGTGGAATTGGTTTAACATAACAAATTGGCTGTGGTATATAAA
ATTATTCATAATGATAGTAGGAGGCTTGGTAGGTTTAAGAATAGTTTTTGCTGTACTTTCTATAGTGAAT
AGAGTTAGGCAGGGATATTCACCATTATCGTTTCAGACCCACCTCCCAACCCCGAGGGGACCCAGAGAGG
GCCTATTTCCCATGATTCCTTCATATTTGCATATACGATACAAGGCTGTTAGAGAGATAATTAGAATTAA
TTTGACTGTAAACACAAAGATATTAGTACAAAATACGTGACGTAGAAAGTAATAATTTCTTGGGTAGTTT
GCAGTTTTAAAATTATGTTTTAAAATGGACTATCATATGCTTACCGTAACTTGAAAGTATTTCGATTTCT
TGGCTTTATATATCTTGTGGAAAGGACGAAACACCGGAAGGATATTACAGCCGAAGGTTTTAGAGCTAGA
AATAGCAAGTTAAAATAAGGCTAGTCCGTTATCAACTTGAAAAAGTGGCACCGAGTCGGTGCTTTTTTAA
GCTTGGCGTAACTAGATCTTGAGACAAATGGCAGTATTCATCCACAATTTTAAAAGAAAAGGGGGGATTG
GGGGGTACAGTGCAGGGGAAAGAATAGTAGACATAATAGCAACAGACATACAAACTAAAGAATTACAAAA
ACAAATTACAAAAATTCAAAATTTTCGGGTTTATTACAGGGACAGCAGAGATCCACTTTGGCGCCGGCTC
GAGGGGG
