>Addgene plasmid #76556 | PANK1 gRNA (BRDN0001146939) | depositor partial sequence | sequence record 144016 | Target Sequence
GAAGGATATTACAGCCGAAG
