>Addgene plasmid #76556 | PANK1 gRNA (BRDN0001146939) | addgene partial sequence | sequence record 186063 | hU6-F
AGAAAGTAATAATTTCTTGGGTAGTTTGCAGTTTTAAAATTATGTTTTAAAATGGACTATCATATGCTTA
CCGTAACTTGAAAGTATTTCGATTTCTTGGCTTTATATATCTTGTGGAAAGGACGAAACACCGGAAGGAT
ATTACAGCCGAAGGTTTTAGAGCTAGAAATAGCAAGTTAAAATAAGGCTAGTCCGTTATCAACTTGAAAA
AGTGGCACCGAGTCGGTGCTTTTTTAAGCTTGGCGTAACTAGATCTTGAGACAAATGGCAGTATTCATCC
ACAATTTTAAAAGAAAAGGGGGGATTGGGGGGTACAGTGCAGGGGAAAGAATAGTAGACATAATAGCAAC
AGACATACAAACTAAAGAATTACAAAAACAAATTACAAAAATTCAAAATTTTCGGGTTTATTACAGGGAC
AGCAGAGATCCACTTTGGCGCCGGCTCGAGGGGGCCCGGGTGCAAAGATGGATAAAGTTTTAAACAGAGA
GGAATCTTTGCAGCTAATGGACCTTCTAGGTCTTGAAAGGAGTGGGAATTGGCTCCGGTGCCCGTCAGTG
GGCAGAGCGC
